>Addgene plasmid #222614 | pCAG_SRGAP2A_SH3(W765A)_HA | addgene full sequence | sequence record 448401 | Addgene NGS Result
AAAAAAAATCTAACCTCAAGTCAAGGCTTTTCTATGGAATAAGGAATGGACAGCAGGGGGCTGTTTCATA
TACTGATGACCTCTTTATAGCCAACCTTTGTTCATGGCAGCCAGCATATGGGCATATGTTGCCAAACTCT
AAACCAAATACTCATTCTGATGTTTTAAATGATTTGCCCTCCCATATGTCCTTCCGAGTGAGAGACACAA
AAAATTCCAACACACTATTGCAATGAAAATAAATTTCCTTTATTAGCCAGAAGTCAGATGCTCAAGGGGC
TTCATGATGTCCCCATAATTTTTGGCAGAGGGAAAAAGATCTCAGTGGTATTTGTGAGCCAGGGCATTGG
CCACACCAGCCACCACCTTCTGATAGGCAGCCTGCACCTGAGGAGTGAATTGCGGCCGCTTAAGCGTAAT
CTGGAACATCGTATGGGTAAGCGTAATCTGGAACATCGTATGGGTAAGCGTAATCTGGAACATCGTATGG
GTATCCCCGGGCCCGCGGTACCGTCGATCGAGCGACAGTACAAGACTTGTCAGTAGACTGTGGGGAAGTT
GATGAGTTGACACCAGGGCTAGTGGCATTTGTTTTGGGGAAGACAGTGGGCTTGGGCCGTGTGGCTGGTG
GTTTGACCGGGGCAGCCATCTTGACAGACTTGACAGGCCGGAAGGCGCAGGCGATGTCCCCAGCAGTACT
GGCGCTGCGCTGGAAGGCGGGCTCGGGGTCCTTGAGGAGCTGGGTGTGCAGAGGGCTGGAGGGCTCTGAC
GTGGGGGCCACCACTGGGGAGGTTTTGAGGGGCTCCAAGGTGTCCAGAACCACGTCAGGGGTGTGTTTGA
CACTGCTCTGCCGTTCTAGTTCCCGTAGCTCATTCAGGGCCGAGTTCATTGTTGCCTCAATATCCTGAGC
AATGACCTCAGGGTCCATGGGCCGATGGTTATTGAAGCTTTTTGACCTTCCCGCTGTGGCAGTCTTCCGG
ATCTGTGGACTATCCAGCCGATTCTTCAGGGATGAGTGGCGGCTGATGGAGTTGAGGCTCCCGTGCCCAC
TGATGGAACACTTATCTGGCCCTTCTTTGGGGAGGCTCTGGCTCATGATGGGCTGGGAGGATGGGCGGCA
GCTAGCCCCCACCCCTGGGGAGGAGGAGTCAGTCAGGGAACTGCTCAGCCCATGGCTGTCACTCCGAAAA
GTTTTCCGGATGCTCCCAGATTCTGGACGCTTCCTTTGCTTGTTGATGTTTGCAAGATAAATATCGGCTA
CATGACCCCCACTGGGACAGCTGGCCCCCGCTCTGGCTGTCACCTTTTCTTCAGGTGGCTCAGAAATGAC
CTCAATCTCAGACTTGGGGCTGGACCTCTCCACGACACCGTCCTCGGTGTCTTGGACCACGATGTACTGA
TGGGGGATGAGTCCGTCGATGCCATTGTGCCGGCCTTCCCACGCGTCGTCGGAAGCCCGCTGGTAAAGCA
GCAGGGATGCTCCCTTCTTAAAGGACAGCTCTCGGGCTGTCCGGCCCACGTAGTCAAACTTGGCAATGGC
CTCGATGGGCTCACATTCGTCATCGCTCGTGTGGTGCTCTGCGGTCACATCCTGGGTTGAGTCTTCAACC
GAGGTAGTCTCTCCATGAGGGCTATCACAGTAATCCTCCATGCTTCCTCCTCTGCTGTAGACAGGGCCCT
CCAGCTCCCTGGGGCTTGGGAAGATGTTCTCATGCTGGATGATGATGGTTTTGATCAGCTCATTCACGTG
GGCTTGGCAGGACACCTGGTCGTGGCCCTCTGGCACTGACATTAGCGAGGGCCCGAAGCAGATGGCGAGG
TTGTAGGGGTCCATCATGTTCTCTTCACTGAACTGTGATAAATGATTGAGGAAGGCAAAGAGGTATCTCA
TGATAATCAGAGTGGTTTTGGGCAGGACTAGGAGGACTTTCCGGATGTGCAGAGCTCTCTCCTGCAGGTT
GTCCATTGTGACGCAGGCCATCAGGTCATGAAAGATGTCCTTGGGGAAGAGAGGGTGTTCCAGCCCCCGG
AAGTAAAGCTTCAGGACACCAGCTATGGAATCCATGTCATGGTCGTTCTGGTCCCCAGCCAGGGGGTCCT
CTCCTCTCTCAAAGGCATTTTTGATGTCATTCACTTCCACCTGGGATCCTGACACCCGGAAAATTCCTTC
ATGCTGTAGTCCGTGTCTGCTGATAAACCGGATACAGCTTTCCACCACCAGAGGAATTGCCTGGCTGGAG
TCCTGTTTCCTCACAGTTGAGCTGCGCCTGGCTAGACTGCAATCTGTCCGCTGACTTTCTCCCAGGGTTT
TCTGCAGAAGGTCATGCTTGGCTTGTAACTTGGTGATGAGGTTCCTGCCCTCCAGGTACTCTTTCATTTT
TGTGAAATAAAACTGCTCTGTCTCTTGCTGGTTGGCTCTCCTCTTAGCAATGCTGGGCTTGCTCATGAAG
GTTTCAGAGACCGTGGACTTGACGGACTCCATGGAGTTGCTGTACTGGAAGCAGTCAGACACATCAAAGT
CCTCGACAGTCACAATGTCCTGGATGGTTTGCAGGGTGGCCTCCATTGTCTTCTTTACCTCTTCGTTTTC
AATCTTTAGAGTGGATAAGCGAGACTGCAGTTGTTGGCATCTCTGTACCAGCTCACTCTGGACAGGCTGC
TGGGCACAGAGCTGGGAAGCCATATCCCCCATGTGGGGCTGAAACTCAAACTTCATAGGGGGGCAGAAGA
CGTTGTTGTACATCTCCATGAGGCGCTGCTTGTCACTGGTGGCATCCAGGTTTTCTACTGCATTCTCGAT
GGCATCCAGACCCTCATGCTTCGACTGTTCCAGGTTTAACTCAGCAGAGAGGAAGGTGCGTAGAGCCCGG
TTCAGACTTGCATGGTAGCCTAAGTCACAACACTGATCAATAAGGTCAGATAGGTCATGGATGTAGTACT
TGAAGACAGATGCATTGGTTGCCTCCAAAGCCAGCAAGTACTCATTCCGGGCTTTGATGGCCTTCAGCTT
ATTCTCCGTGTACTTGGCTTGACGCTTCTCCTTCATCTTCTCAATCTTCTTCACTGAGCTCCTCCGGACA
TGTTTCTCCTCAATGCGAACGTTGGCCGTGGAGTCAGGGGAGCGTGGGGTCTGCCGGTCCTCCTGCTTTA
CCGATTTACCAATTTGCTTCTCCTCCTGCTTCTCCGCCTCCTTTAGTTTGCTCTGAGCACTGATGCTGTC
GGCATTGTACATGTGATATGTCTTCATCACCGAGTAGAGCTCGTTCAGGACCTTCATCAAATCATCTTGG
AGCTGCTGGCCGACTTCTTTACTCTTTTTAAAGAGTCTTCCTGAGTCCTCGCTGACTTGTACAAATCGAG
GAATGATATTATTCAGGTAGATGTCACTCAGGGTGGTATGGTCCCTGCTTTCCCGCTTCACCTGGTTTAA
GAGGAGATTCCAGCAGTTGACTGGAGAGAGAACATTCTGATCCTTCTTGAATTGCTGGTCCTTGGTGCTG
CGTGTCTTGGCCAGGAAGCGTTCTGCCAGCTTCTCCAGGTTGCGGGAGTAGTCCATCTCAATCTCTGCCT
TCTTTCGGAAGAAGTCCTGGAGGTCCTGCAACAGTTGCACCCGAAGCTCACACTGCTGGTCCAGGCATTT
CATCTGCTCTGTGAGCTGAGCACGGATCTCTTTGACCTGAGTATCGTACTCTGCTATGATCTCCTTATCC
TTTTTGAATTTGGCTGGAGACGTCATGAATTAGCTTGAGCTCGAGCAATTCTTTGCCAAAATGATGAGAC
AGCACAATAACCAGCACGTTGCCCAGGAGCTGTAGGAAAAAGAAGAAGGCATGAACATGGTTAGCAGAGG
CTCTAGAGCCGCCGGTCACACGCCAGAAGCCGAACCCCGCCCTGCCCCGTCCCCCCCGAAGGCAGCCGTC
CCCCCGCGGACAGCCCCGAGGCTGGAGAGGGAGAAGGGGACGGCGGCGCGGCGACGCACGAAGGCCCTCC
CCGCCCATTTCCTTCCTGCCGGCGCCGCACCGCTTCGCCCCGCGCCCGCTAGAGGGGGTGCGGCGGCGCC
TCCCAGATTTCGGCTCCGCACAGATTTGGGACAAAGGAAGTCCCTGCGCCCTCTCGCACGATTACCATAA
AAGGCAATGGCTGCGGCTCGCCGCGCCTCGACAGCCGCCGGCGCTCCGGGGGCCGCCGCGCCCCTCCCCC
GAGCCCTCCCCGGCCCGAGGCGGCCCCGCCCCGCCCGGCACCCCCACCTGCCGCCACCCCCCGCCCGGCA
CGGCGAGCCCCGCGCCACGCCCCGTACGGAGCCCCGCACCCGAAGCCGGGCCGTGCTCAGCAACTCGGGG
AGGGGGGTGCAGGGGGGGTTGCAGCCCGACCGACGCGCCCACACCCCCTGCTCACCCCCCCACGCACACA
CCCCGCACGCAGCCTTTGTTCCCCTCGCAGCCCCCCCCGCACCGCGGGGCACCGCCCCCGGCCGCGCTCC
CCTCGCGCACACTGCGGAGCGCACAAAGCCCCGCGCCGCGCCCGCAGCGCTCACAGCCGCCGGGCAGCGC
GGAGCCGCACGCGGCGCTCCCCACGCACACACACACGCACGCACCCCCCGAGCCGCTCCCCCCGCACAAA
GGGCCCTCCCGGAGCCCCTCAAGGCTTTCACGCAGCCACAGAAAAGAAACAAGCCGTCATTAAACCAAGC
GCTAATTACAGCCCGGAGGAGAAGGGCCGTCCCGCCCGCTCACCTGTGGGAGTAACGCGGTCAGTCAGAG
CCGGGGCGGGCGGCGCGAGGCGGCGGCGGAGCGGGGCACGGGGCGAAGGCAGCGCGCAGCGACTCCCGCC
CGCCGCGCGCTTCGCTTTTTATAGGGCCGCCGCCGCCGCCGCCTCGCCATAAAAGGAAACTTTCGGAGCG
CGCCGCTCTGATTGGCTGCCGCCGCACCTCTCCGCCTCGCCCCGCCCCGCCCCTCGCCCCGCCCCGCCCC
GCCTGGCGCGCGCCCCCCCCCCCCCCCGCCCCCATCGCTGCACAAAATAATTAAAAAATAAATAAATACA
AAATTGGGGGTGGGGAGGGGGGGGAGATGGGGAGAGTGAAGCAGAACGTGGGGCTCACCTCGACCATGGT
AATAGCGATGACTAATACGTAGATGTACTGCCAAGTAGGAAAGTCCCATAAGGTCATGTACTGGGCATAA
TGCCAGGCGGGCCATTTACCGTCATTGACGTCAATAGGGGGCGTACTTGGCATATGATACACTTGATGTA
CTGCCAAGTGGGCAGTTTACCGTAAATACTCCACCCATTGACGTCAATGGAAAGTCCCTATTGGCGTTAC
TATGGGAACATACGTCATTATTGACGTCAATGGGCGGGGGTCGTTGGGCGGTCAGCCAGGCGGGCCATTT
ACCGTAAGTTATGTAACGCGGAACTCCATATATGGGCTATGAACTAATGACCCCGTAATTGATTACTATT
AATAACTAGTCAATAATCAATGTCGACCCAGGTGGCACTTTTCGGGGAAATGTGCGCGGAACCCCTATTT
GTTTATTTTTCTAAATACATTCAAATATGTATCCGCTCATGAGACAATAACCCTGATAAATGCTTCAATA
ATATTGAAAAAGGAAGAGTATGAGTATTCAACATTTCCGTGTCGCCCTTATTCCCTTTTTTGCGGCATTT
TGCCTTCCTGTTTTTGCTCACCCAGAAACGCTGGTGAAAGTAAAAGATGCTGAAGATCAGTTGGGTGCAC
GAGTGGGTTACATCGAACTGGATCTCAACAGCGGTAAGATCCTTGAGAGTTTTCGCCCCGAAGAACGTTT
TCCAATGATGAGCACTTTTAAAGTTCTGCTATGTGGCGCGGTATTATCCCGTATTGACGCCGGGCAAGAG
CAACTCGGTCGCCGCATACACTATTCTCAGAATGACTTGGTTGAGTACTCACCAGTCACAGAAAAGCATC
TTACGGATGGCATGACAGTAAGAGAATTATGCAGTGCTGCCATAACCATGAGTGATAACACTGCGGCCAA
CTTACTTCTGACAACGATCGGAGGACCGAAGGAGCTAACCGCTTTTTTGCACAACATGGGGGATCATGTA
ACTCGCCTTGATCGTTGGGAACCGGAGCTGAATGAAGCCATACCAAACGACGAGCGTGACACCACGATGC
CTGTAGCAATGGCAACAACGTTGCGCAAACTATTAACTGGCGAACTACTTACTCTAGCTTCCCGGCAACA
ATTAATAGACTGGATGGAGGCGGATAAAGTTGCAGGACCACTTCTGCGCTCGGCCCTTCCGGCTGGCTGG
TTTATTGCTGATAAATCTGGAGCCGGTGAGCGTGGGTCTCGCGGTATCATTGCAGCACTGGGGCCAGATG
GTAAGCCCTCCCGTATCGTAGTTATCTACACGACGGGGAGTCAGGCAACTATGGATGAACGAAATAGACA
GATCGCTGAGATAGGTGCCTCACTGATTAAGCATTGGTAACTGTCAGACCAAGTTTACTCATATATACTT
TAGATTGATTTAAAACTTCATTTTTAATTTAAAAGGATCTAGGTGAAGATCCTTTTTGATAATCTCATGA
CCAAAATCCCTTAACGTGAGTTTTCGTTCCACTGAGCGTCAGACCCCGTAGAAAAGATCAAAGGATCTTC
TTGAGATCCTTTTTTTCTGCGCGTAATCTGCTGCTTGCAAACAAAAAAACCACCGCTACCAGCGGTGGTT
TGTTTGCCGGATCAAGAGCTACCAACTCTTTTTCCGAAGGTAACTGGCTTCAGCAGAGCGCAGATACCAA
ATACTGTTCTTCTAGTGTAGCCGTAGTTAGGCCACCACTTCAAGAACTCTGTAGCACCGCCTACATACCT
CGCTCTGCTAATCCTGTTACCAGTGGCTGCTGCCAGTGGCGATAAGTCGTGTCTTACCGGGTTGGACTCA
AGACGATAGTTACCGGATAAGGCGCAGCGGTCGGGCTGAACGGGGGGTTCGTGCACACAGCCCAGCTTGG
AGCGAACGACCTACACCGAACTGAGATACCTACAGCGTGAGCTATGAGAAAGCGCCACGCTTCCCGAAGG
GAGAAAGGCGGACAGGTATCCGGTAAGCGGCAGGGTCGGAACAGGAGAGCGCACGAGGGAGCTTCCAGGG
GGAAACGCCTGGTATCTTTATAGTCCTGTCGGGTTTCGCCACCTCTGACTTGAGCGTCGATTTTTGTGAT
GCTCGTCAGGGGGGCGGAGCCTATGGAAAAACGCCAGCAACGCGGCCTTTTTACGGTTCCTGGCCTTTTG
CTGGCCTTTTGCTCACATGTTCTTTCCTGCGTTATCCCCTGATTCTGTGGATAACCGTATTACCGCCTTT
GAGTGAGCTGATACCGCTCGCCGCAGCCGAACGACCGAGCGCAGCGAGTCAGTGAGCGAGGAAGCGGAAG
AGCGCCCAATACGCAAACCGCCTCTCCCCGCGCGTTGGCCGATTCATTAATGCAGCGGATCCAGACATGA
TAAGATACATTGATGAGTTTGGACAAACCACAACTAGAATGCAGTGAAAAAAATGCTTTATTTGTGAAAT
TTGTGATGCTATTGCTTTATTTGTAACCATTATAAGCTGCAATAAACAAGTTAGCTTTTTGCAAAAGCCT
AGGCCTCCAAAAAAGCCTCCTCACTACTTCTGGAATAGCTCAGAGGCCGAGGCGGCCTCGGCCTCTGCAT
AAATAAAAAAAATTAGTCAGCCATGGGGCGGAGAATGGGCGGAACTGGGCGGAGTTAGGGGCGGGATGGG
CGGAGTTAGGGGCGGGACTATGGTTGCTGACTAATTGAGATGCGGATCCGCTGGCACGACAGGTTTCCCG
ACTGGAAAGCGGGCAGTGAGCGCAACGCAATTAATGTGAGTTAGCTCACTCATTAGGCACCCCAGGCTTT
ACACTTTATGCTTCCGGCTCGTATGTTGTGTGGAATTGTGAGCGGATAACAATTTCACACAGGAAACAGC
TATGACCATGATTACGCCAAGCTGGTCGACGGTGCACCGTCGACCAGCTGGTCGACGGTGCAGGTCGAGG
GATCTCCATAAGAGAAGAGGGACAGCTATGACTGGGAGTAGTCAGGAGAGGAGGAAAAATCTGGCTAGTA
AAACATGTAAGGAAAATTTTAGGGATGTTAAAGAAAAAAATAACACAAAACAAAATAT
Features (pLannotate 1.2.2; 21 found; start..end, strand, type, name):
    199..254     -  polyA_signal   β-globin poly(A) signal: rabbit β-globin polyadenylation signal (Gil and Proudfoot, 1987)
    325..402     -  CDS            HBB (fragment): HBB_PONPY - Experimental evidence at transcript level: Swiss-Prot protein existence level 2. Involved in oxygen transport from the lung to the various peripheral tissues. From Pongo pygmaeus (Bornean orangutan).
    411..439     -  CDS            3xHA (fragment): three tandem HA epitope tags
    450..466     -  CDS            3xHA (fragment): three tandem HA epitope tags
    477..493     -  CDS            3xHA (fragment): three tandem HA epitope tags
    496..517     -  misc_feature   MCS (fragment): multiple cloning site
    524..3736    -  CDS            SRGAP2: SRGP2_HUMAN - Also known as ARHGAP34, FNBP2, KIAA0456, SRGAP2A. Experimental evidence at protein level: Swiss-Prot protein existence level 1. RAC1 GTPase activating protein (GAP) that binds and deforms membranes, and regulates actin dynamics to regulate cell migration and differentiation. Plays an important role in different aspects of neuronal morphogenesis and migration mainly during development of the cerebral cortex. This includes the biogenesis of neurites, where it is required for both axons and dendrites outgrowth, and the maturation of the dendritic spines. Also stimulates the branchin
   3810..4826    -  intron         chimeric intron: chimera between introns from chicken β-actin and rabbit β-globin
   4827..5103    -  promoter       chicken β-actin promoter: No description available
   5105..5484    -  enhancer       CMV enhancer: human cytomegalovirus immediate early enhancer
   5515..5619    +  promoter       AmpR promoter: bla
   5620..6480    +  CDS            AmpR: β-lactamase; bla; confers resistance to ampicillin, carbenicillin, and related antibiotics
   6651..7239    +  rep_origin     ori: high-copy-number ColE1/pMB1/pBR322/pUC origin of replication
   7422..7476    +  CDS            lacI (fragment): lac repressor; lacI; The lac repressor binds to the lac operator to inhibit transcription in E. coli. This inhibition can be relieved by adding lactose or isopropyl-β-D-thiogalactopyranoside (IPTG).
   7478..7612    -  polyA_signal   SV40 poly(A) signal: SV40 polyadenylation signal
   7632..7767    -  rep_origin     SV40 ori: SV40 origin of replication
   7791..7813    -  promoter       SV40 promoter (fragment): SV40 enhancer and early promoter
   7820..7859    +  CDS            lacI (fragment): lac repressor; lacI; The lac repressor binds to the lac operator to inhibit transcription in E. coli. This inhibition can be relieved by adding lactose or isopropyl-β-D-thiogalactopyranoside (IPTG).
   7872..7893    +  protein_bind   CAP binding site: CAP binding activates transcription in the presence of cAMP. E. coli catabolite activator protein
   7908..7938    +  promoter       lac promoter: promoter for the E. coli lac operon
   7946..7962    +  protein_bind   lac operator: The lac repressor binds to the lac operator to inhibit transcription in E. coli. This inhibition can be relieved by adding lactose or isopropyl-β-D-thiogalactopyranoside (IPTG). lac repressor encoded by lacI
