[The description below was written by a language model from this plasmid's Addgene catalogue record and pLannotate feature annotations shown in this document.]
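Description:
pCAG_SRGAP2A_SH3(W765A)_HA is a mammalian expression plasmid of about 8.2 kb built on the pCAG backbone. It is propagated in E. coli through a high-copy ColE1/pUC-type origin and selected with ampicillin through the β-lactamase (AmpR) gene and its own promoter. The backbone also carries leftover elements: an SV40 origin with a fragment of the SV40 early promoter and an SV40 poly(A) signal, short lacI fragments, and a lac promoter/operator with its CAP binding site. None of these has a stated role in expressing the insert. The SV40 origin could in principle support episomal replication in cells expressing large T antigen.

The expression cassette is driven by the composite CAG promoter, which consists of the CMV immediate-early enhancer, the chicken β-actin promoter and a chimeric chicken β-actin/rabbit β-globin intron. This combination gives strong, broadly active transcription in mammalian cells, including neurons. Downstream lies the full-length human SRGAP2 (SRGAP2A) coding sequence, which encodes a Rac1 GTPase-activating protein that deforms membranes and regulates neuronal migration and morphogenesis. The insert carries a single W765A substitution in the SH3 domain, which according to the record abolishes binding to gephyrin. The protein is tagged at its C terminus with HA. The annotation detects fragments matching a triple HA tag, joined to the insert through a short multiple cloning site remnant. Transcripts end at a rabbit β-globin polyadenylation signal, and the small HBB fragment annotated nearby probably belongs to that β-globin 3′ region.

The associated work concerns how SRGAP2 and its human-specific paralog regulate excitatory and inhibitory synapse development. The construct serves there as a binding-deficient mutant for comparison with wild-type SRGAP2, and the HA tag allows the protein to be detected.
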