Addgene plasmid #222614: pCAG_SRGAP2A_SH3(W765A)_HA
Purpose: Expresses a form of full length SRGAP2 with one point mutation (W765A) in the SH3 domain abrogating its ability to bind to Gephyrin.
Depositing lab: Franck Polleux. Depositing organization: Columbia University. Publication: SRGAP2 and Its Human-Specific Paralog Co-Regulate the Development of Excitatory and Inhibitory Synapses. Fossati M, Pizzarelli R, Schmidt ER, Kupferman JV, Stroebel D, Polleux F, Charrier C. Neuron. 2016 Jul 20;91(2):356-69. doi: 10.1016/j.neuron.2016.06.013. Epub 2016 Jun 30. PubMed 27373832.
Backbone
  Vector backbone: pCAG
  Vector type: Mammalian Expression
Growth in bacteria
  Bacterial resistance: Ampicillin, 100 μg/mL
  Growth temperature: 37°C
  Growth strain: DH5alpha
  Copy number: Unknown
Gene/Insert
  Gene/Insert name: SRGAP2
  Species: H. sapiens (human)
  Mutation: Point mutation W765A (SH3 domain)
  Entrez Gene: SRGAP2 (a.k.a. ARHGAP34, FNBP2, SRGAP2A, SRGAP3)
  Tag / fusion protein: HA (C terminal on insert)
Terms and licenses: Academic/Nonprofit Terms; Industry Terms: Not Available to Industry
How to cite: pCAG_SRGAP2A_SH3(W765A)_HA was a gift from Franck Polleux (Addgene plasmid # 222614 ; http://n2t.net/addgene:222614 ; RRID:Addgene_222614)
